>Addgene plasmid #233045 | pAK-DR30(SapI)-CasRx-Puro-pA/EF1A-mCherry-WPRE-pA | addgene full sequence | sequence record 467425 | Addgene NGS Result
TTGAGATCCTTTTTTTCTGCGCGTAATCTGCTGCTTGCAAACAAAAAAACCACCGCTACCAGCGGTGGTT
TGTTTGCCGGATCAAGAGCTACCAACTCTTTTTCCGAAGGTAACTGGCTTCAGCAGAGCGCAGATACCAA
ATACTGTTCTTCTAGTGTAGCCGTAGTTAGGCCACCACTTCAAGAACTCTGTAGCACCGCCTACATACCT
CGCTCTGCTAATCCTGTTACCAGTGGCTGCTGCCAGTGGCGATAAGTCGTGTCTTACCGGGTTGGACTCA
AGACGATAGTTACCGGATAAGGCGCAGCGGTCGGGCTGAACGGGGGGTTCGTGCACACAGCCCAGCTTGG
AGCGAACGACCTACACCGAACTGAGATACCTACAGCGTGAGCTATGAGAAAGCGCCACGCTTCCCGAAGG
GAGAAAGGCGGACAGGTATCCGGTAAGCGGCAGGGTCGGAACAGGAGAGCGCACGAGGGAGCTTCCAGGG
GGAAACGCCTGGTATCTTTATAGTCCTGTCGGGTTTCGCCACCTCTGACTTGAGCGTCGATTTTTGTGAT
GCTCGTCAGGGGGGCGGAGCCTATGGAAAAACGCCAGCAACGCGGCCTTTTTACGGTTCCTGGCCTTTTG
CTGGCCTTTTGCTCACATGTGAGGGCCTATTTCCCATGATTCCTTCATATTTGCATATACGATACAAGGC
TGTTAGAGAGATAATTGGAATTAATTTGACTGTAAACACAAAGATATTAGTACAAAATACGTGACGTAGA
AAGTAATAATTTCTTGGGTAGTTTGCAGTTTTAAAATTATGTTTTAAAATGGACTATCATATGCTTACCG
TAACTTGAAAGTATTTCGATTTCTTGGCTTTATATATCTTGTGGAAAGGACGAAACACCGAACCCCTACC
AACTGGTCGGGGTTTGAAACGGAAGAGCGAGCTCTTCTTTTTTTTGGACAGCAGAGATCCAGTTTGGTTA
ATTAATGCAAAGATGGATAAAGTTTTAAACAGAGAGGAATCTTTGCAGCTAATGGACCTTCTAGGTCTTG
AAAGGAGTGGGAATTCTCTAGAGGTACCCGTTACATAACTTACGGTAAATGGCCCGCCTGGCTGACCGCC
CAACGACCCCCGCCCATTGACGTCAATAGTAACGCCAATAGGGACTTTCCATTGACGTCAATGGGTGGAG
TATTTACGGTAAACTGCCCACTTGGCAGTACATCAAGTGTATCATATGCCAAGTACGCCCCCTATTGACG
TCAATGACGGTAAATGGCCCGCCTGGCATTGTGCCCAGTACATGACCTTATGGGACTTTCCTACTTGGCA
GTACATCTACGTATTAGTCATCGCTATTACCATGGTCGAGGTGAGCCCCACGTTCTGCTTCACTCTCCCC
ATCTCCCCCCCCTCCCCACCCCCAATTTTGTATTTATTTATTTTTTAATTATTTTGTGCAGCGATGGGGG
CGGGGGGGGGGGGGGGGCGCGCGCCGGGGGGGGGGGGGGGGGGGGGGGGGGGGGGGGGGGGGGGGGGGGG
GGGGGGGGGGGGGCGCGCCAGGGGGGGGGGGGCCCCGAAAGTTTCTTTTTTGTGGGGGGGGGGGCGGGGG
GGGGGGCGGGGGGGGGGGAGGGGCGGGGGGGGGGGAGGCGGAGAGGTGCGGCGGCGGCCAATCAGGGCGG
CGCGCTCCGAAAGTTTCCTTTTAGGGCGAGGCGGCGGCGGCGGCGGCCCTATAAAAAGCGAAGCGCGCGG
CGGGCGGGAGTCGCTGCGCGCTGCCTGCGCCCCGTGCCCCGCCCCGCCGCCGCCTCGCGCCGCCCGCCCC
GGCTCTGACTGACCGCGTTACTCCCACAGGTGAGCGGGCGGGACGGCCCTTCTCCTCCGGGCTGTAATTA
GCTGAGCAAGAGGTAAGGGTTTAAGGGATGGTTGGTTGGTGGGGTATTAATGTTTAATTACCTGGAGCAC
CTGCCTGAAATCACTTTTTTTCAGGTTGGACCGGTGCCACCATGAGCCCCAAGAAGAAGAGAAAGGTGGA
GGCCAGCATCGAAAAAAAAAAGTCCTTCGCCAAGGGCATGGGCGTGAAGTCCACACTCGTGTCCGGCTCC
AAAGTGTACATGACAACCTTCGCCGAAGGCAGCGACGCCAGGCTGGAAAAGATCGTGGAGGGCGACAGCA
TCAGGAGCGTGAATGAGGGCGAGGCCTTCAGCGCTGAAATGGCCGATAAAAACGCCGGCTATAAGATCGG
CAACGCCAAATTCAGCCATCCTAAGGGCTACGCCGTGGTGGCTAACAACCCTCTGTATACAGGACCCGTC
CAGCAGGATATGCTCGGCCTGAAGGAAACTCTGGAAAAGAGGTACTTCGGCGAGAGCGCTGATGGCAATG
ACAATATTTGTATCCAGGTGATCCATAACATCCTGGACATTGAAAAAATCCTCGCCGAATACATTACCAA
CGCCGCCTACGCCGTCAACAATATCTCCGGCCTGGATAAGGACATTATTGGATTCGGCAAGTTCTCCACA
GTGTATACCTACGACGAATTCAAAGACCCCGAGCACCATAGGGCCGCTTTCAACAATAACGATAAGCTCA
TCAACGCCATCAAGGCCCAGTATGACGAGTTCGACAACTTCCTCGATAACCCCAGACTCGGCTATTTCGG
CCAGGCCTTTTTCAGCAAGGAGGGCAGAAATTACATCATCAATTACGGCAACGAATGCTATGACATTCTG
GCCCTCCTGAGCGGACTGAGGCACTGGGTGGTCCATAACAACGAAGAAGAGTCCAGGATCTCCAGGACCT
GGCTCTACAACCTCGATAAGAACCTCGACAACGAATACATCTCCACCCTCAACTACCTCTACGACAGGAT
CACCAATGAGCTGACCAACTCCTTCTCCAAGAACTCCGCCGCCAACGTGAACTATATTGCCGAAACTCTG
GGAATCAACCCTGCCGAATTCGCCGAACAATATTTCAGATTCAGCATTATGAAAGAGCAGAAAAACCTCG
GATTCAATATCACCAAGCTCAGGGAAGTGATGCTGGACAGGAAGGATATGTCCGAGATCAGGAAAAATCA
TAAGGTGTTCGACTCCATCAGGACCAAGGTCTACACCATGATGGACTTTGTGATTTATAGGTATTACATC
GAAGAGGATGCCAAGGTGGCTGCCGCCAATAAGTCCCTCCCCGATAATGAGAAGTCCCTGAGCGAGAAGG
ATATCTTTGTGATTAACCTGAGGGGCTCCTTCAACGACGACCAGAAGGATGCCCTCTACTACGATGAAGC
TAATAGAATTTGGAGAAAGCTCGAAAATATCATGCACAACATCAAGGAATTTAGGGGAAACAAGACAAGA
GAGTATAAGAAGAAGGACGCCCCTAGACTGCCCAGAATCCTGCCCGCTGGCCGTGATGTTTCCGCCTTCA
GCAAACTCATGTATGCCCTGACCATGTTCCTGGATGGCAAGGAGATCAACGACCTCCTGACCACCCTGAT
TAATAAATTCGATAACATCCAGAGCTTCCTGAAGGTGATGCCTCTCATCGGAGTCAACGCTAAGTTCGTG
GAGGAATACGCCTTTTTCAAAGACTCCGCCAAGATCGCCGATGAGCTGAGGCTGATCAAGTCCTTCGCTA
GAATGGGAGAACCTATTGCCGATGCCAGGAGGGCCATGTATATCGACGCCATCCGTATTTTAGGAACCAA
CCTGTCCTATGATGAGCTCAAGGCCCTCGCCGACACCTTTTCCCTGGACGAGAACGGAAACAAGCTCAAG
AAAGGCAAGCACGGCATGAGAAATTTCATTATTAATAACGTGATCAGCAATAAAAGGTTCCACTACCTGA
TCAGATACGGTGATCCTGCCCACCTCCATGAGATCGCCAAAAACGAGGCCGTGGTGAAGTTCGTGCTCGG
CAGGATCGCTGACATCCAGAAAAAACAGGGCCAGAACGGCAAGAACCAGATCGACAGGTACTACGAAACT
TGTATCGGAAAGGATAAGGGCAAGAGCGTGAGCGAAAAGGTGGACGCTCTCACAAAGATCATCACCGGAA
TGAACTACGACCAATTCGACAAGAAAAGGAGCGTCATTGAGGACACCGGCAGGGAAAACGCCGAGAGGGA
GAAGTTTAAAAAGATCATCAGCCTGTACCTCACCGTGATCTACCACATCCTCAAGAATATTGTCAATATC
AACGCCAGGTACGTCATCGGATTCCATTGCGTCGAGCGTGATGCTCAACTGTACAAGGAGAAAGGCTACG
ACATCAATCTCAAGAAACTGGAAGAGAAGGGATTCAGCTCCGTCACCAAGCTCTGCGCTGGCATTGATGA
AACTGCCCCCGATAAGAGAAAGGACGTGGAAAAGGAGATGGCTGAAAGAGCCAAGGAGAGCATTGACAGC
CTCGAGAGCGCCAACCCCAAGCTGTATGCCAATTACATCAAATACAGCGACGAGAAGAAAGCCGAGGAGT
TCACCAGGCAGATTAACAGGGAGAAGGCCAAAACCGCCCTGAACGCCTACCTGAGGAACACCAAGTGGAA
TGTGATCATCAGGGAGGACCTCCTGAGAATTGACAACAAGACATGTACCCTGTTCAGAAACAAGGCCGTC
CACCTGGAAGTGGCCAGGTATGTCCACGCCTATATCAACGACATTGCCGAGGTCAATTCCTACTTCCAAC
TGTACCATTACATCATGCAGAGAATTATCATGAATGAGAGGTACGAGAAAAGCAGCGGAAAGGTGTCCGA
GTACTTCGACGCTGTGAATGACGAGAAGAAGTACAACGATAGGCTCCTGAAACTGCTGTGTGTGCCTTTC
GGCTACTGTATCCCCAGGTTTAAGAACCTGAGCATCGAGGCCCTGTTCGATAGGAACGAGGCCGCCAAGT
TCGACAAGGAGAAAAAGAAGGTGTCCGGCAATTCCGGATCCGGACCTAAGAAAAAGAGGAAGGTGGCGGC
CGCTTACCCATACGATGTTCCAGATTACGCTGCTAGCGGCAGTGGAGAGGGCAGAGGAAGTCTGCTAACA
TGCGGTGACGTCGAGGAGAATCCTGGCCCAATGACCGAGTACAAGCCCACGGTGCGCCTCGCCACCCGCG
ACGACGTCCCCAGGGCCGTACGCACCCTCGCCGCCGCGTTCGCCGACTACCCCGCCACGCGCCACACCGT
CGATCCGGACCGCCACATCGAGCGGGTCACCGAGCTGCAAGAACTCTTCCTCACGCGCGTCGGGCTCGAC
ATCGGCAAGGTGTGGGTCGCGGACGACGGCGCCGCCGTGGCGGTCTGGACCACGCCGGAGAGCGTCGAAG
CGGGGGCGGTGTTCGCCGAGATCGGCCCGCGCATGGCCGAGTTGAGCGGTTCCCGGCTGGCCGCGCAGCA
ACAGATGGAAGGCCTCCTGGCGCCGCACCGGCCCAAGGAGCCCGCGTGGTTCCTGGCCACCGTCGGAGTC
TCGCCCGACCACCAGGGCAAGGGTCTGGGCAGCGCCGTCGTGCTCCCCGGAGTGGAGGCGGCCGAGCGCG
CCGGGGTGCCCGCCTTCCTGGAGACCTCCGCGCCCCGCAACCTCCCCTTCTACGAGCGGCTCGGCTTCAC
CGTCACCGCCGACGTCGAGGTGCCCGAAGGACCGCGCACCTGGTGCATGACCCGCAAGCCCGGTGCCTGA
CGTACGCTAACTAGAGCTCGCTGATCAGCCTCGACTGTGCCTTCTAGTTGCCAGCCATCTGTTGTTTGCC
CCTCCCCCGTGCCTTCCTTGACCCTGGAAGGTGCCACTCCCACTGTCCTTTCCTAATAAAATGAGGAAAT
TGCATCGCATTGTCTGAGTAGGTGTCATTCTATTCTGGGGGGTGGGGTGGGGCAGGACAGCAAGGGGGAG
GATTGGGAAGAGAATAGCAGGCATGCGGCTCCGGTGCCCGTCAGTGGGCAGAGCGCACATCGCCCACAGT
CCCCGAGAAGTTGGGGGGAGGGGTCGGCAATTGAACCGGTGCCTAGAGAAGGTGGCGCGGGGTAAACTGG
GAAAGTGATGTCGTGTACTGGCTCCGCCTTTTTCCCGAGGGTGGGGGAGAACCGTATATAAGTGCAGTAG
TCGCCGTGAACGTTCTTTTTCGCAACGGGTTTGCCGCCAGAACACAGGTAAGTGCCGTGTGTGGTTCCCG
CGGGCCTGGCCTCTTTACGGGTTATGGCCCTTGCGTGCCTTGAATTACTTCCACCTGGCTGCAGTACGTG
ATTCTTGATCCCGAGCTTCGGGTTGGAAGTGGGTGGGAGAGTTCGAGGCCTTGCGCTTAAGGAGCCCCTT
CGCCTCGTGCTTGAGTTGAGGCCTGGCCTGGGCGCTGGGGCCGCCGCGTGCGAATCTGGTGGCACCTTCG
CGCCTGTCTCGCTGCTTTCGATAAGTCTCTAGCCATTTAAAATTTTTGATGACCTGCTGCGACGCTTTTT
TTCTGGCAAGATAGTCTTGTAAATGCGGGCCAAGATCTGCACACTGGTATTTCGGTTTTTGGGGCCGCGG
GCGGCGACGGGGCCCGTGCGTCCCAGCGCACATGTTCGGCGAGGCGGGGCCTGCGAGCGCGGCCACCGAG
AATCGGACGGGGGTAGTCTCAAGCTGGCCGGCCTGCTCTGGTGCCTGGCCTCGCGCCGCCGTGTATCGCC
CCGCCCTGGGCGGCAAGGCTGGCCCGGTCGGCACCAGTTGCGTGAGCGGAAAGATGGCCGCTTCCCGGCC
CTGCTGCAGGGAGCTCAAAATGGAGGACGCGGCGCTCGGGAGAGCGGGCGGGTGAGTCACCCACACAAAG
GAAAAGGGCCTTTCCGTCCTCAGCCGTCGCTTCATGTGACTCCACGGAGTACCGGGCGCCGTCCAGGCAC
CTCGATTAGTTCTCGAGCTTTTGGAGTACGTCGTCTTTAGGTTGGGGGGAGGGGTTTTATGCGATGGAGT
TTCCCCACACTGAGTGGGTGGAGACTGAAGTTAGGCCAGCTTGGCACTTGATGTAATTCTCCTTGGAATT
TGCCCTTTTTGAGTTTGGATCTTGGTTCATTCTCAAGCCTCAGACAGTGGTTCAAAGTTTTTTTCTTCCA
TTTCAGGTGTCGTGAGGTACCGGATCCGTGAGCAAGGGCGAGGAGGATAACATGGCCATCATCAAGGAGT
TCATGCGCTTCAAGGTGCACATGGAGGGCTCCGTGAACGGCCACGAGTTCGAGATCGAGGGCGAGGGCGA
GGGCCGCCCCTACGAGGGCACCCAGACCGCCAAGCTGAAGGTGACCAAGGGTGGCCCCCTGCCCTTCGCC
TGGGACATCCTGTCCCCTCAGTTCATGTACGGCTCCAAGGCCTACGTGAAGCACCCCGCCGACATCCCCG
ACTACTTGAAGCTGTCCTTCCCCGAGGGCTTCAAGTGGGAGCGCGTGATGAACTTCGAGGACGGCGGCGT
GGTGACCGTGACCCAGGACTCCTCCCTGCAGGACGGCGAGTTCATCTACAAGGTGAAGCTGCGCGGCACC
AACTTCCCCTCCGACGGCCCCGTAATGCAGAAGAAGACCATGGGCTGGGAGGCCTCCTCCGAGCGGATGT
ACCCCGAGGACGGCGCCCTGAAGGGCGAGATCAAGCAGAGGCTGAAGCTGAAGGACGGCGGCCACTACGA
CGCTGAGGTCAAGACCACCTACAAGGCCAAGAAGCCCGTGCAGCTGCCCGGCGCCTACAACGTCAACATC
AAGTTGGACATCACCTCCCACAACGAGGACTACACCATCGTGGAACAGTACGAACGCGCCGAGGGCCGCC
ACTCCACCGGCGGCATGGACGAGCTGTACAAGTAAGGCGCGCCCCCCCCTAACGTTACTGGCCGAAGCCG
CTTGGAATAAGGCCGGTGTGCGTTTGTCTATATGTTATTTTCCACCATATTGCCGTCTTTTGGCAATGTG
AGGGCCCGGAAACCTGGCCCTGTCTTCTTGACGAGCATTCCTAAATTCGATATCAAGCTTATCGATAATC
AACCTCTGGATTACAAAATTTGTGAAAGATTGACTGGTATTCTTAACTATGTTGCTCCTTTTACGCTATG
TGGATACGCTGCTTTAATGCCTTTGTATCATGCTATTGCTTCCCGTATGGCTTTCATTTTCTCCTCCTTG
TATAAATCCTGGTTGCTGTCTCTTTATGAGGAGTTGTGGCCCGTTGTCAGGCAACGTGGCGTGGTGTGCA
CTGTGTTTGCTGACGCAACCCCCACTGGTTGGGGCATTGCCACCACCTGTCAGCTCCTTTCCGGGACTTT
CGCTTTCCCCCTCCCTATTGCCACGGCGGAACTCATCGCCGCCTGCCTTGCCCGCTGCTGGACAGGGGCT
CGGCTGTTGGGCACTGACAATTCCGTGGTGTTGTCGGGGAAATCATCGTCCTTTCCTTGGCTGCTCGCCT
ATGTTGCCACCTGGATTCTGCGCGGGACGTCCTTCTGCTACGTCCCTTCGGCCCTCAATCCAGCGGACCT
TCCTTCCCGCGGCCTGCTGCCGGCTCTGCGGCCTCTTCCGCGTCTTCGCCTTCGCCCTCAGACGAGTCGG
ATCTCCCTTTGGGCCGCCTCCCCGCATCGATACCGAGCGCTGCTCGAGAGATCTACGGGTGGCATCCCTG
TGACCCCTCCCCAGTGCCTCTCCTGGCCCTGGAAGTTGCCACTCCAGTGCCCACCAGCCTTGTCCTAATA
AAATTAAGTTGCATCATTTTGTCTGACTAGGTGTCCTTCTATAATATTATGGGGTGGAGGGGGGTGGTAT
GGAGCAAGGGGCAAGTTGGGAAGACAACCTGTAGGGCCTGCGGGGTCTATTGGGAACCAAGCTGGAGTGC
AGTGGCACAATCTTGGCTCACTGCAATCTCCGCCTCCTGGGTTCAAGCGATTCTCCTGCCTCAGCCTCCC
GAGTTGTTGGGATTCCAGGCATGCTGGGGAGCGGCCGCAGGAACCCCTAGTGATGGAGTTGGCCACTCCC
TCTCTGCGCGCTCGCTCGCTCACTGAGGCCGGGCGACCAAAGGTCGCCCGACGCCCGGGCTTTGCCCGGG
CGGCCTCAGTGAGCGAGCGAGCGCGCAGCTGCCTGCAGGGGCGCCTGATGCGGTATTTTCTCCTTACGCA
TCTGTGCGGTATTTCACACCGCATA
[95 nt withheld, positions 9126-9220]
T
[46 nt withheld, positions 9222-9267]
C
[141 nt withheld, positions 9269-9409]
CCTTTGACGTTGGAGTCCACGTTCTTT
[37 nt withheld, positions 9437-9473]
ACTCTATCTCGGGCTATTCTTTTGATTTATAAGGGATTTTGCCGATTTCGGTCTATTGGTTAAAAAATGA
GCTGATTTAACAAAAATTTAACGCGAATTTTAACAAAATATTAACGTTTACAATTTTATGGTGCACTCTC
AGTACAATCTGCTCTGATGCCGCATAGTTAAGCCAGCCCCGACACCCGCCAACACCCGCTGACGCGCCCT
GACGGGCTTGTCTGCTCCCGGCATCCGCTTACAGACAAGCTGTGACCGTCTCCGGGAGCTGCATGTGTCA
GAGGTTTTCACCGTCATCACCGAAACGCGCGAGACGAAAGGGCCTCGTGATACGCCTATTTTTATAGGTT
AATGTCATGATAATAATGGTTTCTTAGACGTCAGGTGGCACTTTTCGGGGAAATGTGCGCGGAACCCCTA
TTTGTTTATTTTTCTAAATACATTCAAATATGTATCCGCTCATGAGACAATAACCCTGATAAATGCTTCA
ATAATATTGAAAAAGGAAGAGTATGAGTATTCAACATTTCCGTGTCGCCCTTATTCCCTTTTTTGCGGCA
TTTTGCCTTCCTGTTTTTGCTCACCCAGAAACGCTGGTGAAAGTAAAAGATGCTGAAGATCAGTTGGGTG
CACGAGTGGGTTACATCGAACTGGATCTCAACAGCGGTAAGATCCTTGAGAGTTTTCGCCCCGAAGAACG
TTTTCCAATGATGAGCACTTTTAAAGTTCTGCTATGTGGCGCGGTATTATCCCGTATTGACGCCGGGCAA
GAGCAACTCGGTCGCCGCATACACTATTCTCAGAATGACTTGGTTGAGTACTCACCAGTCACAGAAAAGC
ATCTTACGGATGGCATGACAGTAAGAGAATTATGCAGTGCTGCCATAACCATGAGTGATAACACTGCGGC
CAACTTACTTCTGACAACGATCGGAGGACCGAAGGAGCTAACCGCTTTTTTGCACAACATGGGGGATCAT
GTAACTCGCCTTGATCGTTGGGAACCGGAGCTGAATGAAGCCATACCAAACGACGAGCGTGACACCACGA
TGCCTGTAGCAATGGCAACAACGTTGCGCAAACTATTAACTGGCGAACTACTTACTCTAGCTTCCCGGCA
ACAATTAATAGACTGGATGGAGGCGGATAAAGTTGCAGGACCACTTCTGCGCTCGGCCCTTCCGGCTGGC
TGGTTTATTGCTGATAAATCTGGAGCCGGTGAGCGTGGAAGCCGCGGTATCATTGCAGCACTGGGGCCAG
ATGGTAAGCCCTCCCGTATCGTAGTTATCTACACGACGGGGAGTCAGGCAACTATGGATGAACGAAATAG
ACAGATCGCTGAGATAGGTGCCTCACTGATTAAGCATTGGTAACTGTCAGACCAAGTTTACTCATATATA
CTTTAGATTGATTTAAAACTTCATTTTTAATTTAAAAGGATCTAGGTGAAGATCCTTTTTGATAATCTCA
TGACCAAAATCCCTTAACGTGAGTTTTCGTTCCACTGAGCGTCAGACCCCGTAGAAAAGATCAAAGGATC
TTC
Features (pLannotate 1.2.2; 25 found; start..end, strand, type, name):
      1..589     +  rep_origin     ori: high-copy-number ColE1/pMB1/pBR322/pUC origin of replication
    651..891     +  promoter       U6 promoter: RNA polymerase III promoter for human U6 snRNA
    901..930     +  misc_RNA       RfxCas13d DR30: 5' processed 30-base direct repeat for an RfxCas13d gRNA (Konermann et al., 2018)
    993..1059    +  CDS            small t antigen (fragment): SV40 (simian virus 40) small t antigen
   1079..1364    +  enhancer       CMV enhancer: human cytomegalovirus immediate early enhancer; contains an 18-bp deletion relative to the standard CMV enhancer
   1366..1530    +  promoter       chicken β-actin promoter (fragment): No description available
   1613..1756    +  promoter       chicken β-actin promoter (fragment): No description available
   1757..1984    +  intron         hybrid intron: hybrid between chicken β-actin (CBA) and minute virus of mice (MMV) introns (Gray et al., 2011)
   2038..4935    +  CDS            RfxCas13d: RNA-targeting Type VI CRISPR protein from Ruminococcus flavefaciens strain XPD3002 (Konermann et al., 2018)
   4975..5001    +  CDS            3xHA (fragment): three tandem HA epitope tags
   5071..5670    +  CDS            PuroR (fragment): puromycin N-acetyltransferase; pac from Streptomyces; confers resistance to puromycin
   5705..5816    +  polyA_signal   bGH poly(A) signal: bovine growth hormone polyadenylation signal
   5907..7085    +  promoter       EF-1α promoter: strong constitutive promoter for human elongation factor EF-1α
   7098..7804    +  CDS            mCherry (fragment): monomeric derivative of DsRed fluorescent protein (Shaner et al., 2004) mammalian codon-optimized
   7812..7953    +  misc_feature   IRES (fragment): internal ribosome entry site (IRES) of the encephalomyocarditis virus (EMCV)
   7954..7977    +  misc_feature   MCS (fragment): pBluescript multiple cloning site
   7977..8565    +  misc_feature   WPRE: woodchuck hepatitis virus posttranscriptional regulatory element
   8597..8914    +  polyA_signal   hGH poly(A) signal (fragment): human growth hormone polyadenylation signal
   8929..9069    +  repeat_region  AAV2 ITR: inverted terminal repeat of adeno-associated virus serotype 2 inverted
   9074..9125    -  misc_feature   bom (fragment): basis of mobility region from pBR322
   9144..9599    +  rep_origin     f1 ori (sequence partly withheld): f1 bacteriophage origin of replication; arrow indicates direction of (+) strand synthesis
   9600..9649    -  misc_feature   bom (fragment): basis of mobility region from pBR322
   9751..9786    -  CDS            rop (fragment): Rop protein, which maintains plasmids at low copy number; rop
   9881..9985    +  promoter       AmpR promoter: bla
   9986..10846   +  CDS            AmpR: β-lactamase; bla; confers resistance to ampicillin, carbenicillin, and related antibiotics
