[The description below was written by a language model from this plasmid's Addgene catalogue record and pLannotate feature annotations shown in this document.]
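Description:
pAK-DR30(SapI)-CasRx-Puro-pA/EF1A-mCherry-WPRE-pA is an 11 kb mammalian expression plasmid on the pAK backbone that combines guide RNA expression, the RNA-targeting nuclease RfxCas13d (CasRx), drug selection and a fluorescent marker in a single construct. It is propagated in bacteria through a high-copy ColE1/pUC-type origin with ampicillin selection (AmpR under its own promoter), and it also carries an f1 phage origin. Part of it derives from an earlier pAK DR30-CasRx-Puro plasmid.

Three transcription units are arranged in the same orientation. A human U6 Pol III promoter drives the 30-base processed RfxCas13d direct repeat; the SapI designation in the name implies that spacer sequences are cloned next to this repeat, although no cloning site is annotated in the feature table. Downstream, a CMV enhancer, chicken β-actin promoter and hybrid CBA/MVM intron drive RfxCas13d carrying an HA epitope tag. It is linked by a T2A peptide, described in the catalogue entry, to puromycin N-acetyltransferase, so that nuclease and resistance marker are produced from one transcript ending in a bGH polyadenylation signal. A separate EF-1α promoter expresses mCherry, followed by a WPRE to enhance transcript stability and expression, and an hGH poly(A) signal. The catalogue lists mCherry as a C-terminal tag, but the map shows it as an independent reporter.

Short annotated fragments of an EMCV IRES, SV40 small t antigen, bom and rop appear to be cloning remnants. Only one AAV2 ITR is annotated, and the record classifies the plasmid as an expression vector rather than an AAV vector. It suits transfection-based RNA knockdown experiments, with puromycin selection and red fluorescence identifying transfected cells.
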