Addgene plasmid #233045: pAK-DR30(SapI)-CasRx-Puro-pA/EF1A-mCherry-WPRE-pA
Purpose: To express a RfxCas13d-compatible gRNA and to express HA Tagged CasRx and a Puro resistance gene. It also encodes an mCherry gene. The CasRx and Puro coding regions are separated by a T2A site.
Depositing lab: Jonathan Ploski. Depositing organization: Pennsylvania State University, College of Medicine. Publication: Adeno-associated viral vector resource for the RNA-targeting Cas13d: A comparison of high-fidelity variants, DjCas13d and hfCas13d. Back F, Sandoval A, Vu LM, Hong VM, Bhaskara A, Rodriguez SR, O'Brien JT, Kolber BJ, Kroener S, Ploski JE. Mol Ther Methods Clin Dev. 2025 Aug 20;33(4):101565. doi: 10.1016/j.omtm.2025.101565. eCollection 2025 Dec 11. PubMed 41020266.
Backbone
  Vector backbone: pAK
  Vector type: Mammalian Expression
Growth in bacteria
  Bacterial resistance: Ampicillin, 100 μg/mL
  Growth temperature: 37°C
  Growth strain: NEB Stable
  Copy number: High Copy
Gene/Insert
  Gene/Insert name: RfxCas13d-compatible gRNA expression cassette and CasRx and mCherry
  Species: Synthetic
  Tag / fusion protein: mCherry (C terminal on insert)
  Cloning method: Unknown
Resource information
  A portion of this plasmid was derived from a plasmid made by: pAK_DR30_CasRx_Puro, Addgene plasmid #134845
Terms and licenses: Academic/Nonprofit Terms; Industry Terms: Not Available to Industry
How to cite: pAK-DR30(SapI)-CasRx-Puro-pA/EF1A-mCherry-WPRE-pA was a gift from Jonathan Ploski (Addgene plasmid # 233045 ; http://n2t.net/addgene:233045 ; RRID:Addgene_233045)
